Addgene plasmid #224283: pcDNA3.1(+) K-Ras(WT)
Purpose: Cell transfection and expression of K-Ras
Depositing lab: Kevan Shokat. Depositing organization: University of California, San Francisco (UCSF). Publication: Targeting Ras-, Rho-, and Rab-family GTPases via a conserved cryptic pocket. Morstein J, Bowcut V, Fernando M, Yang Y, Zhu L, Jenkins ML, Evans JT, Guiley KZ, Peacock DM, Krahnke S, Lin Z, Taran KA, Huang BJ, Stephen AG, Burke JE, Lightstone FC, Shokat KM. Cell. 2024 Sep 6:S0092-8674(24)00908-5. doi: 10.1016/j.cell.2024.08.017. PubMed 39255801.
Backbone
  Vector backbone: pcDNA3.1(+)
  Vector type: Mammalian Expression
Growth in bacteria
  Bacterial resistance: Ampicillin, 100 μg/mL
  Growth temperature: 37°C
  Growth strain: DH5alpha
  Copy number: Unknown
Gene/Insert
  Gene/Insert name: K-Ras
  Species: H. sapiens (human)
  Entrez Gene: KRAS (a.k.a. 'C-K-RAS, C-K-RAS, CFC2, K-RAS2A, K-RAS2B, K-RAS4A, K-RAS4B, K-Ras, K-Ras 2, KI-RAS, KRAS1, KRAS2, NS, NS3, OES, RALD, RASK2, c-Ki-ras, c-Ki-ras2)
  Cloning method: Gene Synthesis
Terms and licenses: Academic/Nonprofit Terms; Industry Terms: Not Available to Industry
How to cite: pcDNA3.1(+) K-Ras(WT) was a gift from Kevan Shokat (Addgene plasmid # 224283 ; http://n2t.net/addgene:224283 ; RRID:Addgene_224283)
