[The description below was written by a language model from this plasmid's Addgene catalogue record and pLannotate feature annotations shown in this document.]
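Description:
pcDNA3.1(+) K-Ras(WT) is a mammalian expression plasmid built on the pcDNA3.1(+) backbone and carrying a gene-synthesised human KRAS coding sequence, designated wild type. The full sequenced plasmid is about 5.9 kb. It is propagated in E. coli through a high-copy ColE1/pUC-type origin and selected with ampicillin via the β-lactamase gene under its own promoter. An f1 origin is also present, which allows production of single-stranded DNA. Short annotated fragments such as bom, lacI, the lac promoter/operator region, a partial ble reading frame and a brief match to an HIV-1 LTR appear to be backbone remnants or incidental similarity hits rather than functional modules.

The K-Ras open reading frame, 567 nt by its annotated coordinates, sits downstream of the human cytomegalovirus immediate-early enhancer and promoter, which drive strong constitutive transcription in most mammalian cell lines, and is followed by the bovine growth hormone polyadenylation signal. A T7 promoter lies between the CMV promoter and the insert and can be used for in vitro transcription or as a sequencing primer site. No epitope tag or reporter is annotated on the coding sequence, and the record does not specify which KRAS splice isoform is encoded. A separate cassette with the SV40 early promoter, the neomycin phosphotransferase gene and the SV40 polyadenylation signal permits G418 selection of stably transfected cells.

The stated purpose is transfection and expression of K-Ras in cells. The associated work concerns targeting Ras-, Rho- and Rab-family GTPases through a conserved cryptic pocket, so this wild-type construct plausibly serves as a reference for cellular studies of that kind, although the record does not spell this out.
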