Features (pLannotate 1.2.2; 20 found; start..end, strand, type, name):
     28..80      -  misc_feature   bom (fragment): basis of mobility region from pBR322
    235..614     +  enhancer       CMV enhancer: human cytomegalovirus immediate early enhancer
    615..818     +  promoter       CMV promoter: human cytomegalovirus (CMV) immediate early promoter
    814..847     +  LTR            5' LTR (truncated) (fragment): truncated 5' long terminal repeat (LTR) from HIV-1
    863..881     +  promoter       T7 promoter: promoter for bacteriophage T7 RNA polymerase
    923..1489    +  CDS            K-Ras (sequence partly withheld): human small GTPase proto-oncoprotein
   1509..1733    +  polyA_signal   bGH poly(A) signal: bovine growth hormone polyadenylation signal
   1737..1758    +  promoter       SV40 promoter (fragment): SV40 enhancer and early promoter
   1779..2207    +  rep_origin     f1 ori (sequence partly withheld): f1 bacteriophage origin of replication; arrow indicates direction of (+) strand synthesis
   2221..2550    +  promoter       SV40 promoter: SV40 enhancer and early promoter
   2617..3408    +  CDS            neo: KKA2_KLEPN - Also known as kan, nptII. Experimental evidence at protein level: Swiss-Prot protein existence level 1. Resistance to kanamycin, neomycin, paromomycin, ribostamycin, butirosin and gentamicin B. From Klebsiella pneumoniae.
   3432..3590    +  CDS            ble (fragment): BLE_KLEPN - Experimental evidence at protein level: Swiss-Prot protein existence level 1. Binding protein with a strong affinity to the bleomycin family of antibiotics. Binds to CL990; an antimitotic-antibiotic compound. From Klebsiella pneumoniae.
   3585..3706    +  polyA_signal   SV40 poly(A) signal: SV40 polyadenylation signal
   3779..3795    -  protein_bind   lac operator: The lac repressor binds to the lac operator to inhibit transcription in E. coli. This inhibition can be relieved by adding lactose or isopropyl-β-D-thiogalactopyranoside (IPTG). lac repressor encoded by lacI
   3803..3833    -  promoter       lac promoter: promoter for the E. coli lac operon
   3848..3869    -  protein_bind   CAP binding site: CAP binding activates transcription in the presence of cAMP. E. coli catabolite activator protein
   3882..3974    -  CDS            lacI (fragment): lac repressor; lacI; The lac repressor binds to the lac operator to inhibit transcription in E. coli. This inhibition can be relieved by adding lactose or isopropyl-β-D-thiogalactopyranoside (IPTG).
   4157..4745    -  rep_origin     ori: high-copy-number ColE1/pMB1/pBR322/pUC origin of replication
   4916..5776    -  CDS            AmpR: β-lactamase; bla; confers resistance to ampicillin, carbenicillin, and related antibiotics
   5777..5881    -  promoter       AmpR promoter: bla
>Addgene plasmid #224283 | pcDNA3.1(+) K-Ras(WT) | addgene full sequence | sequence record 445660 | Addgene NGS Result
GACGGATCGGGAGATCTCCCGATCCCCTATGGTGCACTCTCAGTACAATCTGCTCTGATGCCGCATAGTT
AAGCCAGTATCTGCTCCCTGCTTGTGTGTTGGAGGTCGCTGAGTAGTGCGCGAGCAAAATTTAAGCTACA
ACAAGGCAAGGCTTGACCGACAATTGCATGAAGAATCTGCTTAGGGTTAGGCGTTTTGCGCTGCTTCGCG
ATGTACGGGCCAGATATACGCGTTGACATTGATTATTGACTAGTTATTAATAGTAATCAATTACGGGGTC
ATTAGTTCATAGCCCATATATGGAGTTCCGCGTTACATAACTTACGGTAAATGGCCCGCCTGGCTGACCG
CCCAACGACCCCCGCCCATTGACGTCAATAATGACGTATGTTCCCATAGTAACGCCAATAGGGACTTTCC
ATTGACGTCAATGGGTGGAGTATTTACGGTAAACTGCCCACTTGGCAGTACATCAAGTGTATCATATGCC
AAGTACGCCCCCTATTGACGTCAATGACGGTAAATGGCCCGCCTGGCATTATGCCCAGTACATGACCTTA
TGGGACTTTCCTACTTGGCAGTACATCTACGTATTAGTCATCGCTATTACCATGGTGATGCGGTTTTGGC
AGTACATCAATGGGCGTGGATAGCGGTTTGACTCACGGGGATTTCCAAGTCTCCACCCCATTGACGTCAA
TGGGAGTTTGTTTTGGCACCAAAATCAACGGGACTTTCCAAAATGTCGTAACAACTCCGCCCCATTGACG
CAAATGGGCGGTAGGCGTGTACGGTGGGAGGTCTATATAAGCAGAGCTCTCTGGCTAACTAGAGAACCCA
CTGCTTACTGGCTTATCGAAATTAATACGACTCACTATAGGGAGACCCAAGCTGGCTAGCGTTTAAACTT
AAGCTTGCCACC
[564 nt withheld, positions 923-1486]
TAAACCCGCTGATCAGCCTCGACTGTGCCTTCTAGTTGCCAGCCATCTGTTGTTTGCCCCTCCCCCGTGC
CTTCCTTGACCCTGGAAGGTGCCACTCCCACTGTCCTTTCCTAATAAAATGAGGAAATTGCATCGCATTG
TCTGAGTAGGTGTCATTCTATTCTGGGGGGTGGGGTGGGGCAGGACAGCAAGGGGGAGGATTGGGAAGAC
AATAGCAGGCATGCTGGGGATGCGGTGGGCTCTATGGCTTCTGAGGCGGAAAGAACCAGCTGGGGCTCTA
GGGGGTATCCCC
[124 nt withheld, positions 1779-1902]
C
[91 nt withheld, positions 1904-1994]
A
[49 nt withheld, positions 1996-2044]
CCTTTGACGTTGGAGTCCACGTTCTTT
[37 nt withheld, positions 2072-2108]
ACCCTATCTCGGTCTATTCTTTTGATTTATAAGGGATTTTGCCGATTTCGGCCTATTGGTTAAAAAATGA
GCTGATTTAACAAAAATTTAACGCGAATTAATTCTGTGGAATGTGTGTCAGTTAGGGTGTGGAAAGTCCC
CAGGCTCCCCAGCAGGCAGAAGTATGCAAAGCATGCATCTCAATTAGTCAGCAACCAGGTGTGGAAAGTC
CCCAGGCTCCCCAGCAGGCAGAAGTATGCAAAGCATGCATCTCAATTAGTCAGCAACCATAGTCCCGCCC
CTAACTCCGCCCATCCCGCCCCTAACTCCGCCCAGTTCCGCCCATTCTCCGCCCCATGGCTGACTAATTT
TTTTTATTTATGCAGAGGCCGAGGCCGCCTCTGCCTCTGAGCTATTCCAGAAGTAGTGAGGAGGCTTTTT
TGGAGGCCTAGGCTTTTGCAAAAAGCTCCCGGGAGCTTGTATATCCATTTTCGGATCTGATCAAGAGACA
GGATGAGGATCGTTTCGCATGATTGAACAAGATGGATTGCACGCAGGTTCTCCGGCCGCTTGGGTGGAGA
GGCTATTCGGCTATGACTGGGCACAACAGACAATCGGCTGCTCTGATGCCGCCGTGTTCCGGCTGTCAGC
GCAGGGGCGCCCGGTTCTTTTTGTCAAGACCGACCTGTCCGGTGCCCTGAATGAACTGCAGGACGAGGCA
GCGCGGCTATCGTGGCTGGCCACGACGGGCGTTCCTTGCGCAGCTGTGCTCGACGTTGTCACTGAAGCGG
GAAGGGACTGGCTGCTATTGGGCGAAGTGCCGGGGCAGGATCTCCTGTCATCTCACCTTGCTCCTGCCGA
GAAAGTATCCATCATGGCTGATGCAATGCGGCGGCTGCATACGCTTGATCCGGCTACCTGCCCATTCGAC
CACCAAGCGAAACATCGCATCGAGCGAGCACGTACTCGGATGGAAGCCGGTCTTGTCGATCAGGATGATC
TGGACGAAGAGCATCAGGGGCTCGCGCCAGCCGAACTGTTCGCCAGGCTCAAGGCGCGCATGCCCGACGG
CGAGGATCTCGTCGTGACCCATGGCGATGCCTGCTTGCCGAATATCATGGTGGAAAATGGCCGCTTTTCT
GGATTCATCGACTGTGGCCGGCTGGGTGTGGCGGACCGCTATCAGGACATAGCGTTGGCTACCCGTGATA
TTGCTGAAGAGCTTGGCGGCGAATGGGCTGACCGCTTCCTCGTGCTTTACGGTATCGCCGCTCCCGATTC
GCAGCGCATCGCCTTCTATCGCCTTCTTGACGAGTTCTTCTGAGCGGGACTCTGGGGTTCGAAATGACCG
ACCAAGCGACGCCCAACCTGCCATCACGAGATTTCGATTCCACCGCCGCCTTCTATGAAAGGTTGGGCTT
CGGAATCGTTTTCCGGGACGCCGGCTGGATGATCCTCCAGCGCGGGGATCTCATGCTGGAGTTCTTCGCC
CACCCCAACTTGTTTATTGCAGCTTATAATGGTTACAAATAAAGCAATAGCATCACAAATTTCACAAATA
AAGCATTTTTTTCACTGCATTCTAGTTGTGGTTTGTCCAAACTCATCAATGTATCTTATCATGTCTGTAT
ACCGTCGACCTCTAGCTAGAGCTTGGCGTAATCATGGTCATAGCTGTTTCCTGTGTGAAATTGTTATCCG
CTCACAATTCCACACAACATACGAGCCGGAAGCATAAAGTGTAAAGCCTGGGGTGCCTAATGAGTGAGCT
AACTCACATTAATTGCGTTGCGCTCACTGCCCGCTTTCCAGTCGGGAAACCTGTCGTGCCAGCTGCATTA
ATGAATCGGCCAACGCGCGGGGAGAGGCGGTTTGCGTATTGGGCGCTCTTCCGCTTCCTCGCTCACTGAC
TCGCTGCGCTCGGTCGTTCGGCTGCGGCGAGCGGTATCAGCTCACTCAAAGGCGGTAATACGGTTATCCA
CAGAATCAGGGGATAACGCAGGAAAGAACATGTGAGCAAAAGGCCAGCAAAAGGCCAGGAACCGTAAAAA
GGCCGCGTTGCTGGCGTTTTTCCATAGGCTCCGCCCCCCTGACGAGCATCACAAAAATCGACGCTCAAGT
CAGAGGTGGCGAAACCCGACAGGACTATAAAGATACCAGGCGTTTCCCCCTGGAAGCTCCCTCGTGCGCT
CTCCTGTTCCGACCCTGCCGCTTACCGGATACCTGTCCGCCTTTCTCCCTTCGGGAAGCGTGGCGCTTTC
TCATAGCTCACGCTGTAGGTATCTCAGTTCGGTGTAGGTCGTTCGCTCCAAGCTGGGCTGTGTGCACGAA
CCCCCCGTTCAGCCCGACCGCTGCGCCTTATCCGGTAACTATCGTCTTGAGTCCAACCCGGTAAGACACG
ACTTATCGCCACTGGCAGCAGCCACTGGTAACAGGATTAGCAGAGCGAGGTATGTAGGCGGTGCTACAGA
GTTCTTGAAGTGGTGGCCTAACTACGGCTACACTAGAAGAACAGTATTTGGTATCTGCGCTCTGCTGAAG
CCAGTTACCTTCGGAAAAAGAGTTGGTAGCTCTTGATCCGGCAAACAAACCACCGCTGGTAGCGGTGGTT
TTTTTGTTTGCAAGCAGCAGATTACGCGCAGAAAAAAAGGATCTCAAGAAGATCCTTTGATCTTTTCTAC
GGGGTCTGACGCTCAGTGGAACGAAAACTCACGTTAAGGGATTTTGGTCATGAGATTATCAAAAAGGATC
TTCACCTAGATCCTTTTAAATTAAAAATGAAGTTTTAAATCAATCTAAAGTATATATGAGTAAACTTGGT
CTGACAGTTACCAATGCTTAATCAGTGAGGCACCTATCTCAGCGATCTGTCTATTTCGTTCATCCATAGT
TGCCTGACTCCCCGTCGTGTAGATAACTACGATACGGGAGGGCTTACCATCTGGCCCCAGTGCTGCAATG
ATACCGCGAGACCCACGCTCACCGGCTCCAGATTTATCAGCAATAAACCAGCCAGCCGGAAGGGCCGAGC
GCAGAAGTGGTCCTGCAACTTTATCCGCCTCCATCCAGTCTATTAATTGTTGCCGGGAAGCTAGAGTAAG
TAGTTCGCCAGTTAATAGTTTGCGCAACGTTGTTGCCATTGCTACAGGCATCGTGGTGTCACGCTCGTCG
TTTGGTATGGCTTCATTCAGCTCCGGTTCCCAACGATCAAGGCGAGTTACATGATCCCCCATGTTGTGCA
AAAAAGCGGTTAGCTCCTTCGGTCCTCCGATCGTTGTCAGAAGTAAGTTGGCCGCAGTGTTATCACTCAT
GGTTATGGCAGCACTGCATAATTCTCTTACTGTCATGCCATCCGTAAGATGCTTTTCTGTGACTGGTGAG
TACTCAACCAAGTCATTCTGAGAATAGTGTATGCGGCGACCGAGTTGCTCTTGCCCGGCGTCAATACGGG
ATAATACCGCGCCACATAGCAGAACTTTAAAAGTGCTCATCATTGGAAAACGTTCTTCGGGGCGAAAACT
CTCAAGGATCTTACCGCTGTTGAGATCCAGTTCGATGTAACCCACTCGTGCACCCAACTGATCTTCAGCA
TCTTTTACTTTCACCAGCGTTTCTGGGTGAGCAAAAACAGGAAGGCAAAATGCCGCAAAAAAGGGAATAA
GGGCGACACGGAAATGTTGAATACTCATACTCTTCCTTTTTCAATATTATTGAAGCATTTATCAGGGTTA
TTGTCTCATGAGCGGATACATATTTGAATGTATTTAGAAAAATAAACAAATAGGGGTTCCGCGCACATTT
CCCCGAAAAGTGCCACCTGACGTC
